>Addgene plasmid #217666 | Hygro-P2A-HA-FKBP-WAPL | addgene full sequence | sequence record 438225 | Addgene NGS Result
ATGCTTCCGGCTCGTATGTTGTGTGGAATTGTGAGCGGATAACAATTTCACACAGGAAACAGCTATGACC
ATGATTACGCCAAGCTTGGTACCGAGCTCGGATCCACTAGTAACGGCCGCCAGTGTGCTGGAATTCTGCA
GATATAAATGTTAACATCCAAGTTGTTTATTTCAACCTCCAACTGGTTTCTTTAAAGTTCTTAAATGTCT
TTTACAAAACTATCAATGGTCCCCATGTATCATAAGTGCAGAAAGAAAACACAATATATATTTTAGAATT
TAAATCATTTAAATAAATTGGTTGCACAAAGCTCTCTTGGCGGAGAATAAAGAAAATCAAAACTTACCTG
AAGTTATTAATTTATTACAGCTACTTATGCTTGCATCATCTTCTACAATTCGGTTTGTGCTCTTTTCTTT
CCCAAGTAAAGTGTCCTCCAAAGGGAAGCATTTATCAGAAACGACAGTGTCTTCAACGACCACATGACTA
ATTTTGCTATTAGCTTCAAGTACTGAAGTGACCTCTTCCAACTGAGCAGCTTCACTAGATTCTGAATAAG
AGGAACACTTAACCTGGGCTAAATTCTTTGAAGAAACTGGTAGAGACTCATCATCACTGTCAAATCCAAA
AGGATCACCAGTACTTTCTTCTTCCACTTTAGGTTTCTTCGGAATTTCTTGGATATCTGGTTTGAAATTG
GGCCTCTTCTGCCCTAATTTAGCCATAAATGTGGTCTCTCCCCACTTAGTACTTAGCGTTGTGCGTTTGT
TCGAAAACACTTCATCGAATTTTGAACTGCCATTTCCACCTTTTCTACTGTAAGTTTTGCCAAATCGCGA
TGTATGGCTGCCGCGCGGCACCAGGCCGCTGCTATGATGGTGATGATGGTGACTGCTCGTCGACTGCAGA
ATTCGAAGCTTGAGCTCGAGGTCTGAGTATTCCAGTTTTAGAAGCTCCACATCGAAGACGAGAGTGGCAT
GTGGTGGGATGATGCCTGGGTGCCCAGTGGCACCATAGGCATAATCTGGTGATATAGTCAGTTTGGCTCT
CTGACCCACACTCATCTGGGCAACCCCTTCTTCCCAGCCTCGGATCACCTCCTGCTTGCCTAGCATAAAC
TTAAAAGGCTTGTTTCTGTCCCGGGAGGAATCAACTTTCTTTCCATCTTCAAGCATCCCGGTGTAGTGCA
CCACGCAGGTCTGGCCGCGCTTGGGGAAGGTGCGCCCGTCTCCTGGGGAAATGGTTTCCACCTGCACTCC
TCCACCTCCACCTCCACGCGTTGCATAGTCCGGGACATCATACGGATAGCCGGCGTAGTCGGGCACGTCG
TAGGGGTAAGGTCCAGGGTTCTCCTCCACGTCTCCAGCCTGCTTCAGCAGGCTGAAGTTAGTAGCTCCGC
TTCCTTCCTTTGCCCTCGGACGAGTGCTGGGGCGTCGGTTTCCACTATCGGCGAGTACTTCTACACAGCC
ATCGGTCCAGACGGCCGCGCTTCTGCGGGCGATTTGTGTACGCCCGACAGTCCCGGCTCCGGATCGGACG
ATTGCGTCGCATCGACCCTGCGCCCAAGCTGCATCATCGAAATTGCCGTCAACCAAGCTCTGATAGAGTT
GGTCAAGACCAATGCGGAGCATATACGCCCGGAGCCGCGGCGATCCTGCAAGCTCCGGATGCCTCCGCTC
GAAGTAGCGCGTCTGCTGCTCCATACAAGCCAACCACGGCCTCCAGAAGAAGATGTTGGCGACCTCGTAT
TGGGAATCCCCGAACATCGCCTCGCTCCAGTCAATGACCGCTGTTATGCGGCCATTGTCCGTCAGGACAT
TGTTGGAGCCGAAATCCGCGTGCACGAGGTGCCGGACTTCGGGGCAGTCCTCGGCCCAAAGCATCAGCTC
ATCGAGAGCCTGCGCGACGGACGCACTGACGGTGTCGTCCATCACAGTTTGCCAGTGATACACATGGGGA
TCAGCAATCGCGCATATGAAATCACGCCATGTAGTGTATTGACCGATTCCTTGCGGTCCGAATGGGCCGA
ACCCGCTCGTCTGGCTAAGATCGGCCGCAGCGATCGCATCCATGGCCTCCGCGACCGGCTGCAGAACAGC
GGGCAGTTCGGTTTCAGGCAGGTCTTGCAACGTGACACCCTGTGCACGGCGGGAGATGCAATAGGTCAGG
CTCTCGCTGAATTCCCCAATGTCAAGCACTTCCGGAATCGGGAGCGCGGCCGATGCAAAGTGCCGATAAA
CATAACGATCTTTGTAGAAACCATCGGCGCAGCTATTTACCCGCAGGACATATCCACGCCCTCCTACATC
GAAGCTGAAAGCACGAGATTCTTCGCCCTCCGAGAGCTGCATCAGGTCGGAGACGCTGTCGAACTTTTCG
ATCAGAAACTTCTCGACAGACGTCGCGGTGAGTTCAGGCTTCATACGCGTTTTGACAGCAGTTTCATATT
CTCTGTGAAAAAAAATTTAAGAAAACATATAATCATCAAATACAAGTGTTAAACAGTGCATATAAAAATA
AAAACCTAGGGATTCTTCCCTCATGACTTTTGACACTCACCACACAGACTTTTAAATAAACAAATATGAG
GAAGGGGTATAAAGAAAGGCTGATTTATTACCCTACATGCTTCCATGTCAATTTTCCTCCACAATGAGTA
CATATTCCTACGCTACTTACAAAGTAAAAAAACTTAATGATTAACCAACTTATAATACGATATCCATAAA
GCTAACTTAAAATGAAGCATATTAAGTTCCAAATGAATTAATTTACTATTCTTATAAACATCATTTTTAC
CTTAAAAAATTATCTGTATAGAGGCTGGGAGGCCGAGGCAGGCAGCTCACTTGAGGCAGGAGTTTGAGAC
CAGCCTGCCCAACACGGTGAAACCCCATCTCTACTAAAAATACAAAAATTAGCTGGGAGTGGTGGCACGC
ACCTGTAATCCCAGCTACTTGAGAAGCTGGAGCAGAAGAACCGCTTGAACTCAGGAGATGGAGGTTGCAG
TGATATAATGATAACCTGTATAGGGTAATTACTTATATAAAATCTTAAGCACAGAATGTTAGTTTTTTTC
AGGGCCTCAGAAATATCCAATACTTGATTAAATTTAGTTCTTTGAAATTATCCATCACACTGGCGGCCGC
TCGAGCATGCATCTAGAGGGCCCAATTCGCCCTATAGTGAGTCGTATTACAATTCACTGGCCGTCGTTTT
ACAACGTCGTGACTGGGAAAACCCTGGCGTTACCCAACTTAATCGCCTTGCAGCACATCCCCCTTTCGCC
AGCTGGCGTAATAGCGAAGAGGCCCGCACCGATCGCCCTTCCCAACAGTTGCGCAGCCTGAATGGCGAAT
GG
[124 nt withheld, positions 3363-3486]
C
[91 nt withheld, positions 3488-3578]
A
[49 nt withheld, positions 3580-3628]
CCTTTGACGTTGGAGTCCACGTTCTTT
[37 nt withheld, positions 3656-3692]
ACCCTATCTCGGTCTATTCTTTTGATTTATAAGGGATTTTGCCGATTTCGGCCTATTGGTTAAAAAATGA
GCTGATTTAACAAAAATTTAACGCGAATTTTAACAAAATTCAGGGCGCAAGGGCTGCTAAAGGAAGCGGA
ACACGTAGAAAGCCAGTCCGCAGAAACGGTGCTGACCCCGGATGAATGTCAGCTACTGGGCTATCTGGAC
AAGGGAAAACGCAAGCGCAAAGAGAAAGCAGGTAGCTTGCAGTGGGCTTACATGGCGATAGCTAGACTGG
GCGGTTTTATGGACAGCAAGCGAACCGGAATTGCCAGCTGGGGCGCCCTCTGGTAAGGTTGGGAAGCCCT
GCAAAGTAAACTGGATGGCTTTCTTGCCGCCAAGGATCTGATGGCGCAGGGGATCAAGATCTGATCAAGA
GACAGGATGAGGATCGTTTCGCATGATTGAACAAGATGGATTGCACGCAGGTTCTCCGGCCGCTTGGGTG
GAGAGGCTATTCGGCTATGACTGGGCACAACAGACAATCGGCTGCTCTGATGCCGCCGTGTTCCGGCTGT
CAGCGCAGGGGCGCCCGGTTCTTTTTGTCAAGACCGACCTGTCCGGTGCCCTGAATGAACTGCAGGACGA
GGCAGCGCGGCTATCGTGGCTGGCCACGACGGGCGTTCCTTGCGCAGCTGTGCTCGACGTTGTCACTGAA
GCGGGAAGGGACTGGCTGCTATTGGGCGAAGTGCCGGGGCAGGATCTCCTGTCATCCCACCTTGCTCCTG
CCGAGAAAGTATCCATCATGGCTGATGCAATGCGGCGGCTGCATACGCTTGATCCGGCTACCTGCCCATT
CGACCACCAAGCGAAACATCGCATCGAGCGAGCACGTACTCGGATGGAAGCCGGTCTTGTCGATCAGGAT
GATCTGGACGAAGAGCATCAGGGGCTCGCGCCAGCCGAACTGTTCGCCAGGCTCAAGGCGCGCATGCCCG
ACGGCGAGGATCTCGTCGTGACCCATGGCGATGCCTGCTTGCCGAATATCATGGTGGAAAATGGCCGCTT
TTCTGGATTCATCGACTGTGGCCGGCTGGGTGTGGCGGACCGCTATCAGGACATAGCGTTGGCTACCCGT
GATATTGCTGAAGAGCTTGGCGGCGAATGGGCTGACCGCTTCCTCGTGCTTTACGGTATCGCCGCTCCCG
ATTCGCAGCGCATCGCCTTCTATCGCCTTCTTGACGAGTTCTTCTGAATTGAAAAAGGAAGAGTATGAGT
ATTCAACATTTCCGTGTCGCCCTTATTCCCTTTTTTGCGGCATTTTGCCTTCCTGTTTTTGCTCACCCAG
AAACGCTGGTGAAAGTAAAAGATGCTGAAGATCAGTTGGGTGCACGAGTGGGTTACATCGAACTGGATCT
CAACAGCGGTAAGATCCTTGAGAGTTTTCGCCCCGAAGAACGTTTTCCAATGATGAGCACTTTTAAAGTT
CTGCTATGTGGCGCGGTATTATCCCGTATTGACGCCGGGCAAGAGCAACTCGGTCGCCGCATACACTATT
CTCAGAATGACTTGGTTGAGTACTCACCAGTCACAGAAAAGCATCTTACGGATGGCATGACAGTAAGAGA
ATTATGCAGTGCTGCCATAACCATGAGTGATAACACTGCGGCCAACTTACTTCTGACAACGATCGGAGGA
CCGAAGGAGCTAACCGCTTTTTTGCACAACATGGGGGATCATGTAACTCGCCTTGATCGTTGGGAACCGG
AGCTGAATGAAGCCATACCAAACGACGAGCGTGACACCACGATGCCTGTAGCAATGGCAACAACGTTGCG
CAAACTATTAACTGGCGAACTACTTACTCTAGCTTCCCGGCAACAATTAATAGACTGGATGGAGGCGGAT
AAAGTTGCAGGACCACTTCTGCGCTCGGCCCTTCCGGCTGGCTGGTTTATTGCTGATAAATCTGGAGCCG
GTGAGCGTGGGTCTCGCGGTATCATTGCAGCACTGGGGCCAGATGGTAAGCCCTCCCGTATCGTAGTTAT
CTACACGACGGGGAGTCAGGCAACTATGGATGAACGAAATAGACAGATCGCTGAGATAGGTGCCTCACTG
ATTAAGCATTGGTAACTGTCAGACCAAGTTTACTCATATATACTTTAGATTGATTTAAAACTTCATTTTT
AATTTAAAAGGATCTAGGTGAAGATCCTTTTTGATAATCTCATGACCAAAATCCCTTAACGTGAGTTTTC
GTTCCACTGAGCGTCAGACCCCGTAGAAAAGATCAAAGGATCTTCTTGAGATCCTTTTTTTCTGCGCGTA
ATCTGCTGCTTGCAAACAAAAAAACCACCGCTACCAGCGGTGGTTTGTTTGCCGGATCAAGAGCTACCAA
CTCTTTTTCCGAAGGTAACTGGCTTCAGCAGAGCGCAGATACCAAATACTGTTCTTCTAGTGTAGCCGTA
GTTAGGCCACCACTTCAAGAACTCTGTAGCACCGCCTACATACCTCGCTCTGCTAATCCTGTTACCAGTG
GCTGCTGCCAGTGGCGATAAGTCGTGTCTTACCGGGTTGGACTCAAGACGATAGTTACCGGATAAGGCGC
AGCGGTCGGGCTGAACGGGGGGTTCGTGCACACAGCCCAGCTTGGAGCGAACGACCTACACCGAACTGAG
ATACCTACAGCGTGAGCTATGAGAAAGCGCCACGCTTCCCGAAGGGAGAAAGGCGGACAGGTATCCGGTA
AGCGGCAGGGTCGGAACAGGAGAGCGCACGAGGGAGCTTCCAGGGGGAAACGCCTGGTATCTTTATAGTC
CTGTCGGGTTTCGCCACCTCTGACTTGAGCGTCGATTTTTGTGATGCTCGTCAGGGGGGCGGAGCCTATG
GAAAAACGCCAGCAACGCGGCCTTTTTACGGTTCCTGGCCTTTTGCTGGCCTTTTGCTCACATGTTCTTT
CCTGCGTTATCCCCTGATTCTGTGGATAACCGTATTACCGCCTTTGAGTGAGCTGATACCGCTCGCCGCA
GCCGAACGACCGAGCGCAGCGAGTCAGTGAGCGAGGAAGCGGAAGAGCGCCCAATACGCAAACCGCCTCT
CCCCGCGCGTTGGCCGATTCATTAATGCAGCTGGCACGACAGGTTTCCCGACTGGAAAGCGGGCAGTGAG
CGCAACGCAATTAATGTGAGTTAGCTCACTCATTAGGCACCCCAGGCTTTACACTTT
Features (pLannotate 1.2.2; 18 found; start..end, strand, type, name):
     29..45      +  protein_bind   lac operator: The lac repressor binds to the lac operator to inhibit transcription in E. coli. This inhibition can be relieved by adding lactose or isopropyl-β-D-thiogalactopyranoside (IPTG). lac repressor encoded by lacI
    343..843     -  CDS            WAPL (fragment): WAPL_HUMAN - Also known as FOE, KIAA0261, WAPAL. Experimental evidence at protein level: Swiss-Prot protein existence level 1. Regulator of sister chromatid cohesion in mitosis which negatively regulates cohesin association with chromatin. Involved in both sister chromatid cohesion during interphase and sister-chromatid resolution during early stages of mitosis. Couples DNA replication to sister chromatid cohesion. Cohesion ensures that chromosome partitioning is accurate in both meiotic and mitotic cells and plays an important role in DNA repair. From Homo sapiens (Human).
    847..864     -  CDS            thrombin site: thrombin recognition and cleavage site
    898..938     -  misc_feature   MCS (fragment): multiple cloning site
    940..1260    -  CDS            DmrB: F36V mutant of FK506-binding protein FKBP12 binds synthetic ligands that do not bind wild-type FKBP
   1405..2419    -  CDS            HygR (fragment): aminoglycoside phosphotransferase from E. coli confers resistance to hygromycin
   2857..3018    -  CDS            C9orf85 (fragment): CI085_HUMAN - Experimental evidence at protein level: Swiss-Prot protein existence level 1. From Homo sapiens (Human).
   3181..3199    -  promoter       T7 promoter: promoter for bacteriophage T7 RNA polymerase
   3202..3359    +  CDS            lacZα (fragment): LacZα fragment of β-galactosidase; lacZ fragment
   3363..3791    +  rep_origin     f1 ori (sequence partly withheld): f1 bacteriophage origin of replication; arrow indicates direction of (+) strand synthesis
   3804..4103    +  CDS            tnpA (fragment): TN5P_ECOLX - Also known as tnp. Experimental evidence at protein level: Swiss-Prot protein existence level 1. Mediates transposition of transposon Tn5 by a 'cut and paste' mechanism. First, the monomeric transposase binds the 19 bp inverted DNA repeats flanking the transposon. Then, dimerization of the DNA- bound transposase creates a synaptic DNA complex. After nicking of the first DNA strand, excision of the transposon proceeds through a series of intermediates. The transposase then mediates the insertion of the transposon at a new site by strand transfer. The activity of the wild- type tran
   4135..4926    +  CDS            neo: KKA2_KLEPN - Also known as kan, nptII. Experimental evidence at protein level: Swiss-Prot protein existence level 1. Resistance to kanamycin, neomycin, paromomycin, ribostamycin, butirosin and gentamicin B. From Klebsiella pneumoniae.
   4930..4946    +  promoter       AmpR promoter (fragment): bla
   4947..5807    +  CDS            AmpR: β-lactamase; bla; confers resistance to ampicillin, carbenicillin, and related antibiotics
   5978..6566    +  rep_origin     ori: high-copy-number ColE1/pMB1/pBR322/pUC origin of replication
   6749..6841    +  CDS            lacI (fragment): lac repressor; lacI; The lac repressor binds to the lac operator to inhibit transcription in E. coli. This inhibition can be relieved by adding lactose or isopropyl-β-D-thiogalactopyranoside (IPTG).
   6854..6875    +  protein_bind   CAP binding site: CAP binding activates transcription in the presence of cAMP. E. coli catabolite activator protein
   6890..21      +  promoter       lac promoter (across the origin): promoter for the E. coli lac operon
