[The description below was written by a language model from this plasmid's Addgene catalogue record and pLannotate feature annotations shown in this document.]
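Description:
Hygro-P2A-HA-FKBP-WAPL is a homology-directed repair donor built in the pCR2.1 cloning backbone, intended for tagging the endogenous human WAPL gene at its N terminus rather than for expressing WAPL from the plasmid. It is about 6.9 kb and is propagated in E. coli at high copy from a ColE1/pUC-type origin. Both ampicillin (β-lactamase) and kanamycin (neo/nptII) resistance genes are present, as is typical of this backbone, along with an f1 origin, a T7 promoter and the interrupted lacZα/lac promoter-operator region flanking the cloning site. The "Lac" promoter listed in the record is this backbone element and is not expected to drive the cassette in mammalian cells.

The roughly 3 kb insert lies on the reverse strand. In reading order it comprises a hygromycin resistance coding sequence, a P2A and HA tag according to the construct name (neither is annotated in the feature table), the F36V mutant of FKBP12 (the dTAG degron), a short linker region that includes a thrombin-site-like sequence, and the beginning of the WAPL coding sequence. The WAPL fragment presumably serves as one homology arm. Genomic sequence on the other side of the cassette, partly annotated as a C9orf85 fragment that may be a spurious similarity match, would be the other arm, although the record does not define the arms explicitly. No mammalian promoter is annotated, which fits a design in which correct in-frame integration places the cassette under the native WAPL promoter. The P2A peptide would then separate the hygromycin marker from HA-FKBP(F36V)-WAPL, allowing selection of edited cells. The tagged protein can be detected via HA and rapidly depleted with dTAG ligands, supporting studies of cohesin release and sister chromatid resolution. The nuclease or guide RNA used alongside the donor is not stated in the record.
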