Addgene plasmid #217666: Hygro-P2A-HA-FKBP-WAPL
Purpose: Repair template to endogenously tag WAPL with Hygro-P2A-HA-FKBP
Depositing lab: Daniel Gerlich. Depositing organization: Institut fuer Molekulare Biotechnologie (IMBA). Publication: Cohesin-mediated DNA loop extrusion resolves sister chromatids in G2 phase. Batty P, Langer CC, Takacs Z, Tang W, Blaukopf C, Peters JM, Gerlich DW. EMBO J. 2023 Aug 15;42(16):e113475. doi: 10.15252/embj.2023113475. Epub 2023 Jun 26. PubMed 37357575.
Backbone
  Vector backbone: pCR2.1
  Backbone size w/o insert (bp): 3913
  Total vector size (bp): 6900
  Vector type: Mammalian Expression, Bacterial Expression
  Selectable markers: Hygromycin
Growth in bacteria
  Bacterial resistance: Ampicillin and Kanamycin, 100 & 50 μg/mL
  Growth temperature: 37°C
  Growth strain: DH5alpha
  Copy number: High Copy
Gene/Insert
  Gene/Insert name: WapI (alt name: Repair template for N-terminal tagging of WapI with FKBP36V protein)
  Species: H. sapiens (human)
  Insert size (bp): 2987
  Entrez Gene: WAPL (a.k.a. FOE, KIAA0261, WAPAL)
  Promoter: Lac
  Tag / fusion protein: dTag (FKBP36V protein) (N terminal on insert)
  Cloning method: Restriction Enzyme; 5′ cloning site MluI (destroyed during cloning); 3′ cloning site None (unknown if destroyed)
  Sequencing primers: 5′ M13 reverse
Terms and licenses: Academic/Nonprofit Terms; Industry Terms: Not Available to Industry
How to cite: Hygro-P2A-HA-FKBP-WAPL was a gift from Daniel Gerlich (Addgene plasmid # 217666 ; http://n2t.net/addgene:217666 ; RRID:Addgene_217666)
